>Addgene plasmid #189009 | pRubiG-T2A-AKT3(S472A)-T2A-Cre | addgene full sequence | sequence record 371587 | Addgene NGS Result
TCTGAGCTATTCCAGAAGTAGTGAGGAGGCTTTTTTGGAGGCCTAGGCTTTTGCAAAAAGCTTACTGGCT
TAACTATGCGGCATCAGAGCAGATTGTACTGAGAGTGCACCATATGCGGTGTGAAATACCGCACAGATGC
GTAAGGAGAAAATACCGCATCAGGCGCTCTTCCGCTTCCTCGCTCACTGACTCGCTGCGCTCGGTCGTTC
GGCTGCGGCGAGCGGTATCAGCTCACTCAAAGGCGGTAATACGGTTATCCACAGAATCAGGGGATAACGC
AGGAAAGAACATGTGAGCAAAAGGCCAGCAAAAGGCCAGGAACCGTAAAAAGGCCGCGTTGCTGGCGTTT
TTCCATAGGCTCCGCCCCCCTGACGAGCATCACAAAAATCGACGCTCAAGTCAGAGGTGGCGAAACCCGA
CAGGACTATAAAGATACCAGGCGTTTCCCCCTGGAAGCTCCCTCGTGCGCTCTCCTGTTCCGACCCTGCC
GCTTACCGGATACCTGTCCGCCTTTCTCCCTTCGGGAAGCGTGGCGCTTTCTCATAGCTCACGCTGTAGG
TATCTCAGTTCGGTGTAGGTCGTTCGCTCCAAGCTGGGCTGTGTGCACGAACCCCCCGTTCAGCCCGACC
GCTGCGCCTTATCCGGTAACTATCGTCTTGAGTCCAACCCGGTAAGACACGACTTATCGCCACTGGCAGC
AGCCACTGGTAACAGGATTAGCAGAGCGAGGTATGTAGGCGGTGCTACAGAGTTCTTGAAGTGGTGGCCT
AACTACGGCTACACTAGAAGGACAGTATTTGGTATCTGCGCTCTGCTGAAGCCAGTTACCTTCGGAAAAA
GAGTTGGTAGCTCTTGATCCGGCAAACAAACCACCGCTGGTAGCGGTGGTTTTTTTGTTTGCAAGCAGCA
GATTACGCGCAGAAAAAAAGGATCTCAAGAAGATCCTTTGATCTTTTCTACGGGGTCTGACGCTCAGTGG
AACGAAAACTCACGTTAAGGGATTTTGGTCATGAGATTATCAAAAAGGATCTTCACCTAGATCCTTTTAA
ATTAAAAATGAAGTTTTAAATCAATCTAAAGTATATATGAGTAAACTTGGTCTGACAGTTACCAATGCTT
AATCAGTGAGGCACCTATCTCAGCGATCTGTCTATTTCGTTCATCCATAGTTGCCTGACTCCCCGTCGTG
TAGATAACTACGATACGGGAGGGCTTACCATCTGGCCCCAGTGCTGCAATGATACCGCGAGACCCACGCT
CACCGGCTCCAGATTTATCAGCAATAAACCAGCCAGCCGGAAGGGCCGAGCGCAGAAGTGGTCCTGCAAC
TTTATCCGCCTCCATCCAGTCTATTAATTGTTGCCGGGAAGCTAGAGTAAGTAGTTCGCCAGTTAATAGT
TTGCGCAACGTTGTTGCCATTGCTGCAGGCATCGTGGTGTCACGCTCGTCGTTTGGTATGGCTTCATTCA
GCTCCGGTTCCCAACGATCAAGGCGAGTTACATGATCCCCCATGTTGTGCAAAAAAGCGGTTAGCTCCTT
CGGTCCTCCGATCGTTGTCAGAAGTAAGTTGGCCGCAGTGTTATCACTCATGGTTATGGCAGCACTGCAT
AATTCTCTTACTGTCATGCCATCCGTAAGATGCTTTTCTGTGACTGGTGAGTACTCAACCAAGTCATTCT
GAGAATAGTGTATGCGGCGACCGAGTTGCTCTTGCCCGGCGTCAACACGGGATAATACCGCGCCACATAG
CAGAACTTTAAAAGTGCTCATCATTGGAAAACGTTCTTCGGGGCGAAAACTCTCAAGGATCTTACCGCTG
TTGAGATCCAGTTCGATGTAACCCACTCGTGCACCCAACTGATCTTCAGCATCTTTTACTTTCACCAGCG
TTTCTGGGTGAGCAAAAACAGGAAGGCAAAATGCCGCAAAAAAGGGAATAAGGGCGACACGGAAATGTTG
AATACTCATACTCTTCCTTTTTCAATATTATTGAAGCATTTATCAGGGTTATTGTCTCATGAGCGGATAC
ATATTTGAATGTATTTAGAAAAATAAACAAATAGGGGTTCCGCGCACATTTCCCCGAAAAGTGCCACCTG
ACGTCTAAGAAACCATTATTATCATGACATTAACCTATAAAAATAGGCGTATCACGAGGCCCTTTCGTCT
TCAAGAATTAGCTTGGCCATTGCATACGTTGTATCCATATCATAATATGTACATTTATATTGGCTCATGT
CCAACATTACCGCCATGTTGACATTGATTATTGACTAGTTATTAATAGTAATCAATTACGGGGTCATTAG
TTCATAGCCCATATATGGAGTTCCGCGTTACATAACTTACGGTAAATGGCCCGCCTGGCTGACCGCCCAA
CGACCCCCGCCCATTGACGTCAATAATGACGTATGTTCCCATAGTAACGCCAATAGGGACTTTCCATTGA
CGTCAATGGGTGGAGTATTTACGGTAAACTGCCCACTTGGCAGTACATCAAGTGTATCATATGCCAAGTA
CGCCCCCTATTGACGTCAATGACGGTAAATGGCCCGCCTGGCATTATGCCCAGTACATGACCTTATGGGA
CTTTCCTACTTGGCAGTACATCTACGTATTAGTCATCGCTATTACCATGGTGATGCGGTTTTGGCAGTAC
ATCAATGGGCGTGGATAGCGGTTTGACTCACGGGGATTTCCAAGTCTCCACCCCATTGACGTCAATGGGA
GTTTGTTTTGGCACCAAAATCAACGGGACTTTCCAAAATGTCGTAACAACTCCGCCCCATTGACGCAAAT
GGGCGGTAGGCGTGTACGGTGGGAGGTCTATATAAGCAGAGCTCAATAAAAGAGCCCACAACCCCTCACT
CGGCGCGCCAGTCTTCCGATAGACTGCGTCGCCCGGGTACCCGTATTCCCAATAAAGCCTCTTGCTGTTT
GCATCCGAATCGTGGTCTCGCTGTTCCTTGGGAGGGTCTCCTCTGAGTGATTGACTACCCACGACGGGGG
TCTTTCATTTGGGGGCTCGTCCGGGATTTGGAGACCCCTGCCCAGGGACCACCGACCCACCACCGGGAGG
TAAGCTGGCCAGCAACTTATCTGTGTCTGTCCGATTGTCTAGTGTCTATGTTTGATGTTATGCGCCTGCG
TCTGTACTAGTTAGCTAACTAGCTCTGTATCTGGCGGACCCGTGGTGGAACTGACGAGTTCTGAACACCC
GGCCGCAACCCTGGGAGACGTCCCAGGGACTTTGGGGGCCGTTTTTGTGGCCCGACCTGAGGAAGGGAGT
CGATGTGGAATCCGACCCCGTCAGGATATGTGGTTCTGGTAGGAGACGAGAACCTAAAACAGTTCCCGCC
TCCGTCTGAATTTTTGCTTTCGGTTTGGAACCGAAGCCGCGCGTCTTGTCTGCTGCAGCGCTGCAGCATC
GTTCTGTGTTGTCTCTGTCTGACTGTGTTTCTGTATTTGTCTGAAAATTAGGGCCAGACTGTTACCACTC
CCTTAAGTTTGACCTTAGGTCACTGGAAAGATGTCGAGCGGATCGCTCACAACCAGTCGGTAGATGTCAA
GAAGAGACGTTGGGTTACCTTCTGCTCTGCAGAATGGCCAACCTTTAACGTCGGATGGCCGCGAGACGGC
ACCTTTAACCGAGACCTCATCACCCAGGTTAAGATCAAGGTCTTTTCACCTGGCCCGCATGGACACCCAG
ACCAGGTCCCCTACATCGTGACCTGGGAAGCCTTGGCTTTTGACCCCCCTCCCTGGGTCAAGCCCTTTGT
ACACCCTAAGCCTCCGCCTCCTCTTCCTCCATCCGCCCCGTCTCTCCCCCTTGAACCTCCTCGTTCGACC
CCGCCTCGATCCTCCCTTTATCCAGCCCTCACTCCTTCTCTAGGCGCCGGAATTGAAGATCTCACACAGC
GGCCGCACACACTTCGAACCTTAATTAACCCGTGTCGGCTCCAGATCTGGCCTCCGCGCCGGGTTTTGGC
GCCTCCCGCGGGCGCCCCCCTCCTCACGGCGAGCGCTGCCACGTCAGACGAAGGGCGCAGCGAGCGTCCT
GATCCTTCCGCCCGGACGCTCAGGACAGCGGCCCGCTGCTCATAAGACTCGGCCTTAGAACCCCAGTATC
AGCAGAAGGACATTTTAGGACGGGACTTGGGTGACTCTAGGGCACTGGTTTTCTTTCCAGAGAGCGGAAC
AGGCGAGGAAAAGTAGTCCCTTCTCGGCGATTCTGCGGAGGGATCTCCGTGGGGCGGTGAACGCCGATGA
TTATATAAGGACGCGCCGGGTGTGGCACAGCTAGTTCCGTCGCAGCCGGGATTTGGGTCGCGGTTCTTGT
TTGTGGATCGCTGTGATCGTCACTTGGTGAGTAGCGGGCTGCTGGGCTGGCCGGGGCTTTCGTGGCCGCC
GGGCCGCTCGGTGGGACGGAAGCGTGTGGAGAGACCGCCAAGGGCTGTAGTCTGGGTCCGCGAGCAAGGT
TGCCCTGAACTGGGGGTTGGGGGGAGCGCAGCAAAATGGCGGCTGTTCCCGAGTCTTGAATGGAAGACGC
TTGTGAGGCGGGCTGTGAGGTCGTTGAAACAAGGTGGGGGGCATGGTGGGCGGCAAGAACCCAAGGTCTT
GAGGCCTTCGCTAATGCGGGAAAGCTCTTATTCGGGTGAGATGGGCTGGGGCACCATCTGGGGACCCTGA
CGTGAAGTTTGTCACTGACTGGAGAACTCGGTTTGTCGTCTGTTGCGGGGGCGGCAGTTATGGCGGTGCC
GTTGGGCAGTGCACCCGTACCTTTGGGAGCGCGCGCCCTCGTCGTGTCGTGACGTCACCCGTTCTGTTGG
CTTATAATGCAGGGTGGGGCCACCTGCCGGTAGGTGTGCGGTAGGCTTTTCTCCGTCGCAGGACGCAGGG
TTCGGGCCTAGGGTAGGCTCTCCTGAATCGACAGGCGCCGGACCTCTGGTGAGGGGAGGGATAAGTGAGG
CGTCAGTTTCTTTGGTCGGTTTTATGTACCTATCTTCTTAAGTAGCTGAAGCTCCGGTTTTGAACTATGC
GCTCGGGGTTGGCGAGTGTGTTTTGTGAAGTTTTTTAGGCACCTTTTGAAATGTAATCATTTGGGTCAAT
ATGTAATTTTCAGTGTTAGACTAGTAAATTGTCCGCTAAATTCTGGCCGTTTTTGGCTTTTTTGTTAGAC
GAAGCTTGGGCTGCAGGTCGACTCTAGAGGATCCCCGGGTACCGGTCGCCACCATGGTGAGCAAGGGCGA
GGAGCTGTTCACCGGGGTGGTGCCCATCCTGGTCGAGCTGGACGGCGACGTAAACGGCCACAAGTTCAGC
GTGTCCGGCGAGGGCGAGGGCGATGCCACCTACGGCAAGCTGACCCTGAAGTTCATCTGCACCACCGGCA
AGCTGCCCGTGCCCTGGCCCACCCTCGTGACCACCCTGACCTACGGCGTGCAGTGCTTCAGCCGCTACCC
CGACCACATGAAGCAGCACGACTTCTTCAAGTCCGCCATGCCCGAAGGCTACGTCCAGGAGCGCACCATC
TTCTTCAAGGACGACGGCAACTACAAGACCCGCGCCGAGGTGAAGTTCGAGGGCGACACCCTGGTGAACC
GCATCGAGCTGAAGGGCATCGACTTCAAGGAGGACGGCAACATCCTGGGGCACAAGCTGGAGTACAACTA
CAACAGCCACAACGTCTATATCATGGCCGACAAGCAGAAGAACGGCATCAAGGTGAACTTCAAGATCCGC
CACAACATCGAGGACGGCAGCGTGCAGCTCGCCGACCACTACCAGCAGAACACCCCCATCGGCGACGGCC
CCGTGCTGCTGCCCGACAACCACTACCTGAGCACCCAGTCCGCCCTGAGCAAAGACCCCAACGAGAAGCG
CGATCACATGGTCCTGCTGGAGTTCGTGACCGCCGCCGGGATCACTCTCGGCATGGACGAGCTGTACAAG
GAGGGCAGAGGAAGTCTTCTAACATGCGGTGACGTGGAGGAGAATCCCGGCCCTAGTACAAGCGATGTTA
CCATTGTGAAAGAAGGTTGGGTTCAGAAGAGGGGAGAATATATAAAAAACTGGAGGCCAAGATACTTCCT
TTTGAAGACAGATGGCTCATTCATAGGATATAAAGAGAAACCTCAAGATGTGGATTTACCTTATCCCCTC
AACAACTTTTCAGTGGCAAAATGCCAGTTAATGAAAACAGAACGACCAAAGCCAAACACATTTATAATCA
GATGTCTCCAGTGGACTACTGTTATAGAGAGAACATTTCATGTAGATACTCCAGAGGAAAGGGAAGAATG
GACAGAAGCTATCCAGGCTGTAGCAGACAGACTGCAGAGGCAAGAAGAGGAGAGAATGAATTGTAGTCCA
ACTTCACAAATTGATAATATAGGAGAGGAAGAGATGGATGCCTCTACAACCCATCATAAAAGAAAGACAA
TGAATGATTTTGACTATTTGAAACTACTAGGTAAAGGCACTTTTGGGAAAGTTATTTTGGTTCGAGAGAA
GGCAAGTGGAAAATACTATGCTATGAAGATTCTGAAGAAAGAAGTCATTATTGCAAAGGATGAAGTGGCA
CACACTCTAACTGAAAGCAGAGTATTAAAGAACACTAGACATCCCTTTTTAACATCCTTGAAATATTCCT
TCCAGACAAAAGACCGTTTGTGTTTTGTGATGGAATATGTTAATGGGGGCGAGCTGTTTTTCCATTTGTC
GAGAGAGCGGGTGTTCTCTGAGGACCGCACACGTTTCTATGGTGCAGAAATTGTCTCTGCCTTGGACTAT
CTACATTCCGGAAAGATTGTGTACCGTGATCTCAAGTTGGAGAATCTAATGCTGGACAAAGATGGCCACA
TAAAAATTACAGATTTTGGACTTTGCAAAGAAGGGATCACAGATGCAGCCACCATGAAGACATTCTGTGG
CACTCCAGAATATCTGGCACCAGAGGTGTTAGAAGATAATGACTATGGCCGAGCAGTAGACTGGTGGGGC
CTAGGGGTTGTCATGTATGAAATGATGTGTGGGAGGTTACCTTTCTACAACCAGGACCATGAGAAACTTT
TTGAATTAATATTAATGGAAGACATTAAATTTCCTCGAACACTCTCTTCAGATGCAAAATCATTGCTTTC
AGGGCTCTTGATAAAGGATCCAAATAAACGCCTTGGTGGAGGACCAGATGATGCAAAAGAAATTATGAGA
CACAGTTTCTTCTCTGGAGTAAACTGGCAAGATGTATATGATAAAAAGCTTGTACCTCCTTTTAAACCTC
AAGTAACATCTGAGACAGATACTAGATATTTTGATGAAGAATTTACAGCTCAGACTATTACAATAACACC
ACCTGAAAAATATGATGAGGATGGTATGGACTGCATGGACAATGAGAGGCGGCCGCATTTCCCTCAATTT
GCCTACTCTGCAAGTGGACGAGAAGAGGGCAGAGGAAGTCTTCTAACATGCGGTGACGTGGAGGAGAATC
CCGGCCCTAGTACATCCAATTTACTGACCGTACACCAAAATTTGCCTGCATTACCGGTCGATGCAACGAG
TGATGAGGTTCGCAAGAACCTGATGGACATGTTCAGGGATCGCCAGGCGTTTTCTGAGCATACCTGGAAA
ATGCTTCTGTCCGTTTGCCGGTCGTGGGCGGCATGGTGCAAGTTGAATAACCGGAAATGCTTTCCCGCAG
AACCTGAAGATGTTCGCGATTATCTTCTATATCTTCAGGCGCGCGGTCTGGCAGTAAAAACTATCCAGCA
ACATTTGGGCCAGCTAAACATGCTTCATCGTCGGTCCGGGCTGCCACGACCAAGTGACAGCAATGCTGTT
TCACTGGTTATGCGGCGGATCCGAAAAGAAAACGTTGATGCCGGTGAACGTGCAAAACAGGCTCTAGCGT
TCGAACGCACTGATTTCGACCAGGTTCGTTCACTCATGGAAAATAGCGATCGCTGCCAGGATATACGTAA
TCTGGCATTTCTGGGGATTGCTTATAACACCCTGTTACGTATAGCCGAAATTGCCAGGATCAGGGTTAAA
GATATCTCACGTACTGACGGTGGGAGAATGTTAATCCATATTGGCAGAACGAAAACGCTGGTTAGCACCG
CAGGTGTAGAGAAGGCACTTAGCCTGGGGGTAACTAAACTGGTCGAGCGATGGATTTCCGTCTCTGGTGT
AGCTGATGATCCGAATAACTACCTGTTTTGCCGGGTCAGAAAAAATGGTGTTGCCGCGCCATCTGCCACC
AGCCAGCTATCAACTCGCGCCCTGGAAGGGATTTTTGAAGCAACTCATCGATTGATTTACGGCGCTAAGG
ATGACTCTGGTCAGAGATACCTGGCCTGGTCTGGACACAGTGCCCGTGTCGGAGCCGCGCGAGATATGGC
CCGCGCTGGAGTTTCAATACCGGAGATCATGCAAGCTGGTGGCTGGACCAATGTAAATATTGTCATGAAC
TATATCCGTAACCTGGATAGTGAAACAGGGGCAATGGTGCGCCTGCTGGAAGATGGCGATTAGAATTCGA
TATCAAGCTTATCGATAATCAACCTCTGGATTACAAAATTTGTGAAAGATTGACTGGTATTCTTAACTAT
GTTGCTCCTTTTACGCTATGTGGATACGCTGCTTTAATGCCTTTGTATCATGCTATTGCTTCCCGTATGG
CTTTCATTTTCTCCTCCTTGTATAAATCCTGGTTGCTGTCTCTTTATGAGGAGTTGTGGCCCGTTGTCAG
GCAACGTGGCGTGGTGTGCACTGTGTTTGCTGACGCAACCCCCACTGGTTGGGGCATTGCCACCACCTGT
CAGCTCCTTTCCGGGACTTTCGCTTTCCCCCTCCCTATTGCCACGGCGGAACTCATCGCCGCCTGCCTTG
CCCGCTGCTGGACAGGGGCTCGGCTGTTGGGCACTGACAATTCCGTGGTGTTGTCGGGGAAATCATCGTC
CTTTCCTTGGCTGCTCGCCTGTGTTGCCACCTGGATTCTGCGCGGGACGTCCTTCTGCTACGTCCCTTCG
GCCCTCAATCCAGCGGACCTTCCTTCCCGCGGCCTGCTGCCGGCTCTGCGGCCTCTTCCGCGTCTTCGCC
TTCGCCCTCAGACGAGTCGGATCTCCCTTTGGGCCGCCTCCCCGCATCGATACCGTCGACCTCGAGATAT
CAGTGGTCCAGGCTCTAGTTTTGACTCAACAATATCACCAGCTGAAGCCTATAGAGTACGAGCCATAGAT
AAAATAAAAGATTTTATTTAGTCTCCAGAAAAAGGGGGGAATGAAAGACCCCACCTGTAGGTTTGGCAAG
CTAGCTTAAGTAACGCCATTTTGCAAGGCATGGAAAAATACATAACTGAGAATAGAGAAGTTCAGATCAA
GGTCAGGAACAGATGGAACAGGGTCGACCCTAGAGAACCATCAGATGTTTCCAGGGTGCCCCAAGGACCT
GAAATGACCCTGTGCCTTATTTGAACTAACCAATCAGTTCGCTTCTCGCTTCTGTTCGCGCGCTTCTGCT
CCCCGAGCTCAATAAAAGAGCCCACAACCCCTCACTCGGGGCGCCAGTCCTCCGATTGACTGAGTCGCCC
GGGTACCCGTGTATCCAATAAACCCTCTTGCAGTTGCATCCGACTTGTGGTCTCGCTGTTCCTTGGGAGG
GTCTCCTCTGAGTGATTGACTACCCGTCAGCGGGGGTCTTTCATTTGGGGGCTCGTCCGGGATCGGGAGA
CCCCTGCCCAGGGACCACCGACCCACCACCGGGAGGTAAGCTGGCTGCCTCGCGCGTTTCGGTGATGACG
GTGAAAACCTCTGACACATGCAGCTCCCGGAGACGGTCACAGCTTGTCTGTAAGCGGATGCCGGGAGCAG
ACAAGCCCGTCAGGGCGCGTCAGCGGGTGTTGGCGGGTGTCGGGGCGCAGCCATGACCCAGTCACGTAGC
GATAGCGGAGTGTAGATCCGGCTGTGGAATGTGTGTCAGTTAGGGTGTGGAAAGTCCCCAGGCTCCCCAG
CAGGCAGAAGTATGCAAAGCATGCATCTCAATTAGTCAGCAACCAGGTGTGGAAAGTCCCCAGGCTCCCC
AGCAGGCAGAAGTATGCAAAGCATGCATCTCAATTAGTCAGCAACCATAGTCCCGCCCCTAACTCCGCCC
ATCCCGCCCCTAACTCCGCCCAGTTCCGCCCATTCTCCGCCCCATGGCTGACTAATTTTTTTTATTTATG
CAGAGGCCGAGGCCGCCTCGGCC
Features (pLannotate 1.2.2; 22 found; start..end, strand, type, name):
     63..164     +  misc_feature   bom (fragment): basis of mobility region from pBR322
    350..938     -  rep_origin     ori: high-copy-number ColE1/pMB1/pBR322/pUC origin of replication
   1109..1969    -  CDS            AmpR: β-lactamase; bla; confers resistance to ampicillin, carbenicillin, and related antibiotics
   1970..2074    -  promoter       AmpR promoter: bla
   2260..2639    +  enhancer       CMV enhancer: human cytomegalovirus immediate early enhancer
   2640..2843    +  promoter       CMV promoter: human cytomegalovirus (CMV) immediate early promoter
   2844..3019    +  LTR            5' LTR (truncated): truncated long terminal repeat from Moloney murine sarcoma virus
   3141..3415    +  misc_feature   MESV Ψ (fragment): packaging signal of murine embryonic stem cell virus
   3482..3898    +  CDS            gag (truncated): truncated Moloney murine leukemia virus (MMLV) gag gene lacking the start codon
   3969..5180    +  promoter       UbC promoter: human ubiquitin C promoter
   5191..5224    -  misc_feature   MCS (fragment): pUC18/19 multiple cloning site
   5234..5950    +  CDS            EGFP: EGFP is a basic (constitutively fluorescent) green fluorescent protein published in 1996, derived from Aequorea victoria. It is reported to be a rapidly-maturing weak dimer with moderate acid sensitivity.
   6011..7444    +  CDS            AKT3: AKT3_HUMAN - Also known as PKBG. Experimental evidence at protein level: Swiss-Prot protein existence level 1. AKT3 is one of 3 closely related serine/threonine-protein kinases (AKT1, AKT2 and AKT3) called the AKT kinase, and which regulate many processes including metabolism, proliferation, cell survival, growth and angiogenesis. This is mediated through serine and/or threonine phosphorylation of a range of downstream substrates. Over 100 substrate candidates have been reported so far, but for most of them, no isoform specificity has been reported. AKT3 is the least studied AKT isoform. It pl
   7505..8533    +  CDS            Cre: site-specific recombinase Cre is a site-specific recombinase from bacteriophage P1. Recombination occurs at loxP sequences.
   8533..8557    +  misc_feature   MCS (fragment): pBluescript multiple cloning site
   8557..9145    +  misc_feature   WPRE: woodchuck hepatitis virus posttranscriptional regulatory element
   9146..9166    +  misc_feature   MCS (fragment): pBluescript multiple cloning site
   9166..9238    +  CDS            env (fragment): murine leukemia virus gPr80 envelope polyprotein precursor; env; proteolytically cleaved into gp70SU and p15TM subunits
   9280..9705    +  LTR            3' LTR (ΔU3): self-inactivating 3' long terminal repeat (LTR) from Moloney murine leukemia virus
   9774..9814    +  CDS            rop (fragment): Rop protein, which maintains plasmids at low copy number; rop
   9916..9954    +  misc_feature   bom (fragment): basis of mobility region from pBR322
   9971..57      +  promoter       SV40 promoter (across the origin): SV40 enhancer and early promoter
