[The description below was written by a language model from this plasmid's Addgene catalogue record and pLannotate feature annotations shown in this document.]
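Description:
pRubiG-T2A-AKT3(S472A)-T2A-Cre is a gammaretroviral (Moloney murine leukemia virus-type) transfer vector of about 10.2 kb, built on the pRubiG-T2A-Cre backbone. It is propagated in E. coli through a high-copy ColE1/pUC-type origin and selected with ampicillin via the β-lactamase gene. Fragments of the pBR322 bom and rop regions and an SV40 promoter also lie in the plasmid backbone. The viral genome is transcribed in packaging cells from a hybrid 5' end in which the CMV enhancer and promoter are fused to a truncated 5' LTR. This is followed by a Ψ packaging signal and a truncated gag segment lacking its start codon, which together support encapsidation. The 3' LTR carries a ΔU3 deletion, so the integrated provirus is self-inactivating and payload expression depends on the internal promoter.

That internal promoter is human ubiquitin C, which drives a single open reading frame encoding EGFP, human AKT3 (transcript variant 1) and Cre recombinase. The record states that these are separated by T2A motifs, although the T2A elements are not annotated in the feature table. The 2A peptides cause ribosomal skipping, so three separate proteins are produced from one transcript. A WPRE downstream of Cre enhances transcript stability and expression. The AKT3 carries a serine-to-alanine substitution at residue 472, described as phosphodeficient because it removes a regulatory phosphorylation site.

Transduced cells are therefore marked green, express the mutant kinase, and undergo Cre-mediated recombination at any loxP-flanked alleles. This would allow AKT3 phosphorylation at this site to be tested alongside conditional gene deletion, though the record does not specify a particular application.
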