Addgene plasmid #189009: pRubiG-T2A-AKT3(S472A)-T2A-Cre
Purpose: Retroviral vector with a ubiquitin promoter expressing GFP, human AKT3 transcript variant 1 ORF with a phosphodeficient mutation at Serine 472, and Cre recombinase, separated by T2A motifs.
Depositing lab: Bryan Luikart. Depositing organization: Dartmouth College and Medical School.
Backbone
  Vector backbone: pRubiG-T2A-Cre
  Backbone manufacturer: Bryan Luikart
  Vector type: Retroviral
Growth in bacteria
  Bacterial resistance: Ampicillin, 100 μg/mL
  Growth temperature: 37°C
  Growth strain: NEB Stable
  Copy number: Unknown
Gene/Insert
  Gene/Insert name: AKT3
  Species: H. sapiens (human)
  Mutation: Serine at 472 mutated to Alanine
  GenBank ID: NM_005465.7
  Entrez Gene: AKT3 (a.k.a. MPPH, MPPH2, PKB-GAMMA, PKBG, PRKBG, RAC-PK-gamma, RAC-gamma, STK-2)
Resource information
  A portion of this plasmid was derived from a plasmid made by: ORIGENE#RC221051
Terms and licenses: Academic/Nonprofit Terms; Industry Terms: Not Available to Industry
How to cite: pRubiG-T2A-AKT3(S472A)-T2A-Cre was a gift from Bryan Luikart (Addgene plasmid # 189009 ; http://n2t.net/addgene:189009 ; RRID:Addgene_189009)
